>Addgene plasmid #108438 | BAP1-C91A (siRNA resistant) | addgene full sequence | sequence record 209210 | Addgene NGS Result
GGCATTGATTATTGACTAGTTATTAATAGTAATCAATTACGGGGTCATTAGTTCATAGCCCATATATGGA
GTTCCGCGTTACATAACTTACGGTAAATGGCCCGCCTGGCTGACCGCCCAACGACCCCCGCCCATTGACG
TCAATAATGACGTATGTTCCCATAGTAACGCCAATAGGGACTTTCCATTGACGTCAATGGGTGGAGTATT
TACGGTAAACTGCCCACTTGGCAGTACATCAAGTGTATCATATGCCAAGTCCGCCCCCTATTGACGTCAA
TGACGGTAAATGGCCCGCCTGGCATTATGCCCAGTACATGACCTTACGGGACTTTCCTACTTGGCAGTAC
ATCTACGTATTAGTCATCGCTATTACCATGGTGATGCGGTTTTGGCAGTACACCAATGGGCGTGGATAGC
GGTTTGACTCACGGGGATTTCCAAGTCTCCACCCCATTGACGTCAATGGGAGTTTGTTTTGGCACCAAAA
TCAACGGGACTTTCCAAAATGTCGTAACAACTGCGATCGCCCGCCCCGTTGACGCAAATGGGCGGTAGGC
GTGTACGGTGGGAGGTCTATATAAGCAGAGCTCGTTTAGTGAACCGTCAGATCACTAGAAGCTTTATTGC
GGTAGTTTATCACAGTTAAATTGCTAACGCAGTCAGTGCTTCTGACACAACAGTCTCGAACTTAAGCTGC
AGTGACTCTCTTAAGGTAGCCTTGCAGAAGTTGGTCGTGAGGCACTGGGCAGGTAAGTATCAAGGTTACA
AGACAGGTTTAAGGAGACCAATAGAAACTGGGCTTGTCGAGACAGAGAAGACTCTTGCGTTTCTGATAGG
CACCTATTGGTCTTACTGACATCCACTTTGCCTTTCTCTCCACAGGTGTCCACTCCCAGTTCAATTACAG
CTCTTAAGGCTAGAGTACTTAATACGACTCACTATAGGCTAGCATGAATAAGGGCTGGCTGGAGCTGGAG
AGCGACCCAGGCCTCTTCACCCTGCTCGTGGAAGATTTCGGTGTCAAGGGGGTGCAAGTGGAGGAGATCT
ACGACCTTCAGAGCAAATGTCAGGGCCCTGTATATGGATTTATCTTCCTGTTCAAATGGATCGAAGAGCG
CCGGTCCCGGCGAAAGGTCTCTACCTTGGTGGATGATACGTCCGTGATTGATGATGATATTGTGAATAAC
ATGTTCTTTGCCCACCAGCTGATACCCAACTCTGCTGCAACTCATGCCTTGCTGAGCGTGCTCCTGAACT
GCAGCAGCGTGGACCTGGGACCCACCCTGAGTCGCATGAAGGACTTCACCAAGGGTTTCAGCCCTGAGAG
CAAAGGATATGCGATTGGCAATGCCCCGGAGTTGGCCAAGGCCCATAATAGCCATGCCAGGCCCGAGCCA
CGCCACCTCCCTGAGAAGCAGAATGGCCTTAGTGCAGTGCGGACCATGGAGGCGTTCCACTTTGTCAGCT
ATGTGCCTATCACAGGCCGGCTCTTTGAGCTGGATGGGCTGAAGGTCTACCCCATTGACCATGGGCCCTG
GGGGGAGGACGAGGAGTGGACAGACAAGGCCCGGCGGGTCATCATGGAGCGTATCGGCCTCGCCACTGCA
GGGGAGCCCTACCACGACATCCGCTTCAACCTGATGGCAGTGGTGCCCGACCGCAGGATCAAGTATGAGG
CCAGGCTGCATGTGCTGAAGGTGAACCGTCAGACAGTACTAGAGGCTCTGCAGCAGCTGATAAGAGTAAC
ACAGCCAGAGCTGATTCAGACCCACAAGTCTCAAGAGTCACAGCTGCCTGAGGAGTCCAAGTCAGCCAGC
AACAAGTCCCCGCTGGTGCTGGAAGCAAACAGGGCCCCTGCAGCCTCTGAGGGCAACCACACAGATGGTG
CAGAGGAGGCGGCTGGTTCATGCGCACAAGCCCCATCCCACAGCCCTCCCAACAAACCCAAGCTAGTGGT
GAAGCCTCCAGGCAGCAGCCTCAATGGGGTTCACCCCAACCCCACTCCCATTGTCCAGCGGCTGCCGGCC
TTTCTAGACAATCACAATTATGCCAAGTCCCCCATGCAGGAGGAAGAAGACCTGGCGGCAGGTGTGGGCC
GCAGCCGAGTTCCAGTCCGCCCACCCCAGCAGTACTCAGATGATGAGGATGACTATGAGGATGACGAGGA
GGATGACGTGCAGAACACCAACTCTGCCCTTAGGTATAAGGGGAAGGGAACAGGGAAGCCAGGGGCATTG
AGCGGTTCTGCTGATGGGCAACTGTCAGTGCTGCAGCCCAACACCATCAACGTCTTGGCTGAGAAGCTCA
AAGAGTCCCAGAAGGACCTCTCAATTCCTCTGTCCATCAAGACTAGCAGCGGGGCTGGGAGTCCGGCTGT
GGCAGTGCCCACACACTCGCAGCCCTCACCCACCCCCAGCAATGAGAGTACAGACACGGCCTCTGAGATC
GGCAGTGCTTTCAACTCGCCACTGCGCTCGCCTATCCGCTCAGCCAACCCGACGCGGCCCTCCAGCCCTG
TCACCTCCCACATCTCCAAGGTGCTTTTTGGAGAGGATGACAGCCTGCTGCGTGTTGACTGCATACGCTA
CAATCGAGCCGTGCGAGATCTGGGTCCTGTCATCAGCACAGGCCTGCTGCACCTGGCTGAGGATGGGGTG
CTGAGTCCCCTGGCGCTGACAGAGGGTGGGAAGGGTTCCTCGCCCTCCATCAGACCAATCCAAGGCAGCC
AGGGGTCCAGCAGCCCAGTGGAGAAGGAGGTCGTGGAAGCCACGGACAGCAGAGAGAAGACGGGGATGGT
GAGGCCTGGCGAGCCCTTGAGTGGGGAGAAATACTCACCCAAGGAGCTGCTGGCACTGCTGAAGTGTGTG
GAGGCTGAGATTGCAAACTATGAGGCGTGCCTCAAGGAGGAGGTAGAGAAGAGGAAGAAGTTCAAGATTG
ATGACCAGAGAAGGACCCACAACTACGATGAGTTCATCTGCACCTTTATCTCCATGCTGGCTCAGGAAGG
CATGCTGGCCAACCTAGTGGAGCAGAACATCTCCGTGCGGCGGCGCCAAGGGGTCAGCATCGGCCGGCTC
CACAAGCAGCGGAAGCCTGACCGGCGGAAACGCTCTCGCCCCTACAAGGCCAAGCGCCAGTGAGAATTCA
CGCGTGGTACCTCTAGAGTCGACCCGGGCGGCCGCTTCCCTTTAGTGAGGGTTAATGCTTCGAGCAGACA
TGATAAGATACATTGATGAGTTTGGACAAACCACAACTAGAATGCAGTGAAAAAAATGCTTTATTTGTGA
AATTTGTGATGCTATTGCTTTATTTGTAACCATTATAAGCTGCAATAAACAAGTTAACAACAACAATTGC
ATTCATTTTATGTTTCAGGTTCAGGGGGAGATGTGGGAGGTTTTTTAAAGCAAGTAAAACCTCTACAAAT
GTGGTAAAATCCGATAAGGATCGATCCGGGCTGGCGTAATAGCGAAGAGGCCCGCACCGATCGCCCTTCC
CAACAGTTGCGCAGCCTGAATGGCGAATGG
[124 nt withheld, positions 3531-3654]
C
[91 nt withheld, positions 3656-3746]
A
[49 nt withheld, positions 3748-3796]
CCTTTGACGTTGGAGTCCACGTTCTTT
[37 nt withheld, positions 3824-3860]
ACCCTATCTCGGTCTATTCTTTTGATTTATAAGGGATTTTGCCGATTTCGGCCTATTGGTTAAAAAATGA
GCTGATTTAACAAAAATTTAACGCGAATTTTAACAAAATATTAACGCTTACAATTTCCTGATGCGGTATT
TTCTCCTTACGCATCTGTGCGGTATTTCACACCGCATACGCGGATCTGCGCAGCACCATGGCCTGAAATA
ACCTCTGAAAGAGGAACTTGGTTAGGTACCTTCTGAGGCGGAAAGAACCAGCTGTGGAATGTGTGTCAGT
TAGGGTGTGGAAAGTCCCCAGGCTCCCCAGCAGGCAGAAGTATGCAAAGCATGCATCTCAATTAGTCAGC
AACCAGGTGTGGAAAGTCCCCAGGCTCCCCAGCAGGCAGAAGTATGCAAAGCATGCATCTCAATTAGTCA
GCAACCATAGTCCCGCCCCTAACTCCGCCCATCCCGCCCCTAACTCCGCCCAGTTCCGCCCATTCTCCGC
CCCATGGCTGACTAATTTTTTTTATTTATGCAGAGGCCGAGGCCGCCTCGGCCTCTGAGCTATTCCAGAA
GTAGTGAGGAGGCTTTTTTGGAGGAGCTTACCATGACCGAGTACAAGCCCACGGTGCGCCTCGCCACCCG
CGACGACGTCCCCAGGGCCGTACGCACCCTCGCCGCCGCGTTCGCCGACTACCCCGCCACGCGCCACACC
GTCGATCCGGACCGCCACATCGAGCGGGTCACCGAGCTGCAAGAACTCTTCCTCACGCGCGTCGGGCTCG
ACATCGGCAAGGTGTGGGTCGCGGACGACGGCGCCGCGGTGGCGGTCTGGACCACGCCGGAGAGCGTCGA
AGCGGGGGCGGTGTTCGCCGAGATCGGCCCGCGCATGGCCGAGTTGAGCGGTTCCCGGCTGGCCGCGCAG
CAACAGATGGAAGGCCTCCTGGCGCCGCACCGGCCCAAGGAGCCCGCGTGGTTCCTGGCCACCGTCGGCG
TCTCGCCCGACCACCAGGGCAAGGGTCTGGGCAGCGCCGTCGTGCTCCCCGGAGTGGAGGCGGCCGAGCG
CGCCGGGGTGCCCGCCTTCCTGGAGACCTCCGCGCCCCGCAACCTCCCCTTCTACGAGCGGCTCGGCTTC
ACCGTCACCGCCGACGTCGAGGTGCCCGAAGGACCGCGCACCTGGTGCATGACCCGCAAGCCCGGTGCCT
GACGCCCGCCCCACGACCCGCAGCGCCCGACCGAAAGGAGCGCACGACCCCATGCATCGATGGCCGCAAT
AAAATATCTTTATTTTCATTACATCTGTGTGTTGGTTTTTTGTGTGAATCGATAGCGATAAGGATCCGCG
TATGGTGCACTCTCAGTACAATCTGCTCTGATGCCGCATAGTTAAGCCAGCCCCGACACCCGCCAACACC
CGCTGACGCGCCCTGACGGGCTTGTCTGCTCCCGGCATCCGCTTACAGACAAGCTGTGACCGTCTCCGGG
AGCTGCATGTGTCAGAGGTTTTCACCGTCATCACCGAAACGCGCGAGACGAAAGGGCCTCGTGATACGCC
TATTTTTATAGGTTAATGTCATGATAATAATGGTTTCTTAGACGTCAGGTGGCACTTTTCGGGGAAATGT
GCGCGGAACCCCTATTTGTTTATTTTTCTAAATACATTCAAATATGTATCCGCTCATGAGACAATAACCC
TGATAAATGCTTCAATAATATTGAAAAAGGAAGAGTATGAGTATTCAACATTTCCGTGTCGCCCTTATTC
CCTTTTTTGCGGCATTTTGCCTTCCTGTTTTTGCTCACCCAGAAACGCTGGTGAAAGTAAAAGATGCTGA
AGATCAGTTGGGTGCACGAGTGGGTTACATCGAACTGGATCTCAACAGCGGTAAGATCCTTGAGAGTTTT
CGCCCCGAAGAACGTTTTCCAATGATGAGCACTTTTAAAGTTCTGCTATGTGGCGCGGTATTATCCCGTA
TTGACGCCGGGCAAGAGCAACTCGGTCGCCGCATACACTATTCTCAGAATGACTTGGTTGAGTACTCACC
AGTCACAGAAAAGCATCTTACGGATGGCATGACAGTAAGAGAATTATGCAGTGCTGCCATAACCATGAGT
GATAACACTGCGGCCAACTTACTTCTGACAACGATCGGAGGACCGAAGGAGCTAACCGCTTTTTTGCACA
ACATGGGGGATCATGTAACTCGCCTTGATCGTTGGGAACCGGAGCTGAATGAAGCCATACCAAACGACGA
GCGTGACACCACGATGCCTGTAGCAATGGCAACAACGTTGCGCAAACTATTAACTGGCGAACTACTTACT
CTAGCTTCCCGGCAACAATTAATAGACTGGATGGAGGCGGATAAAGTTGCAGGACCACTTCTGCGCTCGG
CCCTTCCGGCTGGCTGGTTTATTGCTGATAAATCTGGAGCCGGTGAGCGTGGGTCTCGCGGTATCATTGC
AGCACTGGGGCCAGATGGTAAGCCCTCCCGTATCGTAGTTATCTACACGACGGGGAGTCAGGCAACTATG
GATGAACGAAATAGACAGATCGCTGAGATAGGTGCCTCACTGATTAAGCATTGGTAACTGTCAGACCAAG
TTTACTCATATATACTTTAGATTGATTTAAAACTTCATTTTTAATTTAAAAGGATCTAGGTGAAGATCCT
TTTTGATAATCTCATGACCAAAATCCCTTAACGTGAGTTTTCGTTCCACTGAGCGTCAGACCCCGTAGAA
AAGATCAAAGGATCTTCTTGAGATCCTTTTTTTCTGCGCGTAATCTGCTGCTTGCAAACAAAAAAACCAC
CGCTACCAGCGGTGGTTTGTTTGCCGGATCAAGAGCTACCAACTCTTTTTCCGAAGGTAACTGGCTTCAG
CAGAGCGCAGATACCAAATACTGTTCTTCTAGTGTAGCCGTAGTTAGGCCACCACTTCAAGAACTCTGTA
GCACCGCCTACATACCTCGCTCTGCTAATCCTGTTACCAGTGGCTGCTGCCAGTGGCGATAAGTCGTGTC
TTACCGGGTTGGACTCAAGACGATAGTTACCGGATAAGGCGCAGCGGTCGGGCTGAACGGGGGGTTCGTG
CACACAGCCCAGCTTGGAGCGAACGACCTACACCGAACTGAGATACCTACAGCGTGAGCTATGAGAAAGC
GCCACGCTTCCCGAAGGGAGAAAGGCGGACAGGTATCCGGTAAGCGGCAGGGTCGGAACAGGAGAGCGCA
CGAGGGAGCTTCCAGGGGGAAACGCCTGGTATCTTTATAGTCCTGTCGGGTTTCGCCACCTCTGACTTGA
GCGTCGATTTTTGTGATGCTCGTCAGGGGGGCGGAGCCTATGGAAAAACGCCAGCAACGCGGCCTTTTTA
CGGTTCCTGGCCTTTTGCTGGCCTTTTGCTCACATGGCTCGACAGATCTTCAATATTGGCCATTAGCCAT
ATTATTCATTGGTTATATAGCATAAATCAATATTGGCTATTGGCCATTGCATACGTTGTATCTATATCAT
AATATGTACATTTATATTGGCTCATGTCCAATATGACCGCCATGTT
Features (pLannotate 1.2.2; 19 found; start..end, strand, type, name):
      3..380     +  enhancer       CMV enhancer: human cytomegalovirus immediate early enhancer
    381..592     +  promoter       CMV promoter: human cytomegalovirus (CMV) immediate early promoter
    753..885     +  intron         chimeric intron: chimera between introns from human β-globin and immunoglobulin heavy chain genes
    930..948     +  promoter       T7 promoter: promoter for bacteriophage T7 RNA polymerase
    954..3140    +  CDS            BAP1: BAP1_HUMAN - Also known as KIAA0272 From Homo sapiens (Human).
   3189..3206    -  promoter       T3 promoter (fragment): promoter for bacteriophage T3 RNA polymerase
   3224..3345    -  polyA_signal   SV40 poly(A) signal: SV40 polyadenylation signal
   3368..3436    -  CDS            large T antigen (fragment): large T antigen from SV40 (simian virus 40)
   3460..3527    +  CDS            lacZα (fragment): LacZα fragment of β-galactosidase; lacZ fragment
   3531..3959    +  rep_origin     f1 ori (sequence partly withheld): f1 bacteriophage origin of replication; arrow indicates direction of (+) strand synthesis
   3987..4038    -  misc_feature   bom (fragment): basis of mobility region from pBR322
   4144..4441    +  promoter       SV40 promoter: SV40 enhancer and early promoter
   4453..5052    +  CDS            PuroR: puromycin N-acetyltransferase; pac from Streptomyces alboniger; confers resistance to puromycin
   5118..5166    +  polyA_signal   poly(A) signal: synthetic polyadenylation signal
   5186..5240    -  misc_feature   bom (fragment): basis of mobility region from pBR322
   5342..5377    -  CDS            rop (fragment): Rop protein, which maintains plasmids at low copy number; rop
   5472..5576    +  promoter       AmpR promoter: bla
   5577..6437    +  CDS            AmpR: β-lactamase; bla; confers resistance to ampicillin, carbenicillin, and related antibiotics
   6608..7196    +  rep_origin     ori: high-copy-number ColE1/pMB1/pBR322/pUC origin of replication
