[The description below was written by a language model from this plasmid's Addgene catalogue record and pLannotate feature annotations shown in this document.]
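Description:
BAP1-C91A (siRNA resistant) is a mammalian expression plasmid built on the pCI-puro backbone and carrying the human BAP1 (BRCA1-associated protein 1) coding sequence, inserted between the NheI and EcoRI sites. In the roughly 7.4 kb sequenced record, the open reading frame lies downstream of the human cytomegalovirus immediate-early enhancer and promoter and a chimeric β-globin/immunoglobulin heavy chain intron, which typically improves transcript processing and expression. An SV40 polyadenylation signal follows the insert. A T7 promoter sits just upstream of the insert and serves as a sequencing primer site. No epitope tag or reporter is annotated.

The insert carries two sets of changes relative to the reference transcript. Two nucleotide substitutions convert cysteine 91 to alanine, which the record describes as producing a catalytically inactive form of this deubiquitinase. Five additional single-base changes clustered within a short stretch later in the coding sequence make the transcript resistant to the siBAP1 siRNA. This design allows endogenous BAP1 to be knocked down while the exogenous mutant continues to be expressed, so that phenotypes can be tested for dependence on BAP1 catalytic activity. The associated work concerns BAP1 loss of function in mesothelioma.

For stable mammalian expression, a separate cassette places the puromycin N-acetyltransferase gene under the SV40 enhancer/early promoter with a synthetic poly(A) signal, permitting puromycin selection of transfected cells. In bacteria the plasmid is maintained through a ColE1/pUC-type origin and selected with ampicillin via β-lactamase. An f1 origin is also present, along with short vector remnants such as lacZα, bom and rop fragments.
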