Addgene plasmid #108438: BAP1-C91A (siRNA resistant)
Purpose: Stable expression of BAP1-C91A (catalytically inactive mutant) in mammalian cells, gene has an introduced siRNA-resistance against siBAP1.
Depositing lab: Emanuela Felley-Bosco & Rolf Stahel. Depositing organization: Zurich University Hospital. Publication: Functional genomic screen in mesothelioma reveals that loss of function of BRCA1-associated-protein-1 induces chemoresistance to ribonucleotide reductase inhibition. Okonska A, Buhler S, Rao V, Ronner M, Blijlevens M, van der Meulen-Muileman IH, de Menezes RX, Wipplinger M, Oehl K, Smit EF, Weder W, Stahel RA, Penengo L, van Beusechem VW, Felley-Bosco E. Mol Cancer Ther. 2019 Oct 16. pii: 1535-7163.MCT-19-0356. doi: 10.1158/1535-7163.MCT-19-0356. PubMed 31619462.
Backbone
  Vector backbone: pCI-puro
  Backbone manufacturer: Dr. J. Mirkovitch, Swiss Institute for Experimental Cancer Research, Epalinges, Switzerland
  Backbone size w/o insert (bp): 5224
  Vector type: Mammalian Expression
  Selectable markers: Puromycin
Growth in bacteria
  Bacterial resistance: Ampicillin, 100 μg/mL
  Growth temperature: 37°C
  Growth strain: DH5alpha
  Copy number: Unknown
Gene/Insert
  Gene/Insert name: BAP1 (alt names: UCHL2; hucep-6; HUCEP-13)
  Species: H. sapiens (human)
  Insert size (bp): 2190
  Mutation: C91A: c.271T>G, c.272G>C; others: c.1641C>T, c.1644T>A, c.1647T>C, c.1650C>G, c.1653T>A
  GenBank ID: NM_004656.3
  Entrez Gene: BAP1 (a.k.a. HUCEP-13, KURIS, TPDS1, UBM2, UCHL2, UVM2, hucep-6)
  Promoter: CMV
  Cloning method: Restriction Enzyme; 5′ cloning site NheI (not destroyed); 3′ cloning site EcoRI (not destroyed)
  Sequencing primers: 5′ T7
Terms and licenses: Academic/Nonprofit Terms; Industry Terms: Not Available to Industry
How to cite: BAP1-C91A (siRNA resistant) was a gift from Emanuela Felley-Bosco & Rolf Stahel (Addgene plasmid # 108438 ; http://n2t.net/addgene:108438 ; RRID:Addgene_108438)
